>Addgene plasmid #45362 | pMP43-2 | depositor partial sequence | sequence record 63330 | MAVS cDNA
ATGCCGTTTGCTGAAGACAAGACCTATAAGTATATCTGCCGCAATTTCAGCAATTTTTGCAATGTGGATG
TTGTAGAGATTCTGCCTTACCTGCCCTGCCTCACAGCAAGAGACCAGGATCGACTGCGGGCCACCTGCAC
ACTCTCAGGGAACCGGGACACCCTCTGGCATCTCTTCAATACCCTTCAGCGGCGGCCTGGCTGGGTGGAG
TACTTCATTGCGGCACTGAGGGGCTGTGAGCTAGTTGATCTCGCGGACGAAGTGGCCTCTGTCTACCAGA
GCTACCAGCCTCGGACCTCGGACTGTCCCCCAGACCCACTGGAGCCACCGTCACTTCCTGCTGAGAGGCC
AGGGCCCCCCACACCTGCTGCGGCCCACAGCATCCCCTACAACAGCTGCAGAGAGAAGGAGCCAAGTTAC
CCCATGCCTGTCCAGGAGACCCAGGTGCCAGAGTCCCCAGGAGAGAGTTCAGAGCAAGCCCTGCAGACGC
TCAGCCCCAGAGCCATCCCAAGGAATCCAGATGGTGGCCCCCTGGAGTCCTCCTCTGACCTGGCAGCCCT
CAGCCCTCTGACCTCCAGCGGGCATCAGGAGCAGGACACAGAACTGGGCAGTACCCACACAGCAGGTGCG
ACCTCCAGCCTCACACCATCCCGTGGGCCTGTGTCTCCATCTGTCTCCTTCCAGCCCCTGGCCCGTTCCA
CCCCCAGGGCAAGCCACTTGCCTGGACCCACAGTGTCAGTTGTATCTACTGGTACCTCCTTCTCCTCCTC
ATCCCCTGGCTTGGCCTCTGCAGGGGCTGCAGAGGGTAAACAGGGTGCAGAGAGTGACCAGGCCGAGCCT
ATCATCTGCTCCAGTGGGGCAGAGGCACCTGCCAACTCTCTGCCCTCCAAAGTGCCTACCACCTTGATGC
CTGTGAACACAGTGGCCCTGAAAGTGCCTGCCAACCCAGCATCTGTCAGCACAGTGCCCTCCAAGTTGCC
AACTAGCTCAAAGCCCCCTGGTGCAGTGCCTTCTAATGTGCTCACCAATCCAGCACCATCCAAATTGCCC
ATCAACTCAACCCGTGCTGGCATGGTGCCATCCAAAGTGCCTACTAGCATGGTGCTCACCAAGGTGTCTG
CCAGCACAGTCCCCACTGACGGGAGCAGCAGAAATGAGGAGACCCCAGCAGCTCCAACACCCGTCGGCGC
CACTGGAGGCAGCTCAGCCTGGCTAGACAGCAGCTCTGAGAATAGGGGCCTTGGGTCGGAGCTGAGTAAG
CCTGGCGTGCTGGCATCCCAGGTAGACAGCCCGTTCTCGGGCTGCTTCGAGGATCTTGCCATCAGTGCCA
GCACCTCCTTGGGCATGGGGCCCTGCCATGGCCCAGAGGAGAATGAGTACAAGTCCGAGGGCACCTTTGG
GATCCACGTGGCTGAGAACCCCAGCATCCAGCTCCTGGAGGGCAACCCTGGGCCACCTGCGGACCCGGAT
GGTGGCCCCAGGCCACAAACCGACCGGAAGTTCCAGGAGAGGGAGGTGCCATGCCACAGGCCCTCACCTG
GGGCTCTGTGGCTCCAGGTGGCTGTGACAGGGGTGCTGGTAGTCACACTCCTGGTGGTGCTGTACCGGCG
GCGTCTGCACTAG
