>Addgene plasmid #45362 | pMP43-2 | addgene partial sequence | sequence record 65253 | cmv-fwd
AGCAGAGCTCGTTTAGTGAACCGTCAGAATTGATCTACCATGGACTACAAAGACGATGACGACAAGCTTA
TGCCGTTTGCTGAAGACAAGACCTATAAGTATATCTGCCGCAATTTCAGCAATTTTTGCAATGTGGATGT
TGTAGAGATTCTGCCTTACCTGCCCTGCCTCACAGCAAGAGACCAGGATCGACTGCGGGCCACCTGCACA
CTCTCAGGGAACCGGGACACCCTCTGGCATCTCTTCAATACCCTTCAGCGGCGGCCTGGCTGGGTGGAGT
ACTTCATTGCGGCACTGAGGGGCTGTGAGCTAGTTGATCTCGCGGACGAAGTGGCCTCTGTCTACCAGAG
CTACCAGCCTCGGACCTCGGACTGTCCCCCAGACCCACTGGAGCCACCGTCACTTCCTGCTGAGAGGCCA
GGGCCCCCCACACCTGCTGCGGCCCACAGCATCCCCTACAACAGCTGCAGAGAGAAGGAGCCAAGTTACC
CCATGCCTGTCCAGGAGACCCAGGTGCCAGAGTCCCCAGGAGAGAGTTCAGAGCAAGCCCTGCAGACGCT
CAGCCCCAGAGCCATCCCAAGGAATCCAGATGGTGGCCCCCTGGAGTCCTCCTCTGACCTGGCAGCCCTC
AGCCCTCTGACCTCCAGCGGGCATCAGGAGCAGGACACAGAACTGGGCAGTACCCACACAGCAGGTGCGA
CCTCCAGCCTCACACCATCCCGTGGGCCTGTGTCTCCATCTGTCTCCTTCCAGCCCCTGGCCCGTTCCAC
CCCCAGGGCAAGCCACTTGCCTGGACCCACAGTGTCAGTTGTATCTACTGGTACCTCCTTCTCCTCCTCA
TCCCCTGGCTTGGCCTCTGCAGGGGCTGCAGAGGGTAAACAGGGTGCAGAGAGTGACCAGGCCGAGCCTA
TCATCTGCTCCAGTGGGGCAGAGGCACCTGCCAACTCTCTGCCCTCCAAAGTGCCTACCACCTTGATGCC
TGTGAACACAGTGGCCCTGAA
