[The description below was written by a language model from this plasmid's Addgene catalogue record.]
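Description:
pMP43-2 is a mammalian expression plasmid built on the pFLAG-CMV2 backbone (about 4.7 kb), carrying the chimpanzee (Pan troglodytes) MAVS coding sequence as a 1,623 bp insert for a total size of roughly 6.3 kb. The insert was placed between the HindIII and BglII sites of the polylinker, both of which remain intact, so the gene can be excised or exchanged. Transcription is driven by the CMV promoter, a strong constitutive viral promoter suited to transient expression in transfected mammalian cells. The backbone supplies an N-terminal FLAG epitope, so the protein is produced as FLAG-MAVS and can be detected or immunoprecipitated with anti-FLAG antibodies. The plasmid is propagated in E. coli under ampicillin selection. The record does not state the copy number, includes no feature table, and lists no mammalian selection marker.

MAVS (mitochondrial antiviral signaling protein) is the adaptor that relays signals from RIG-I-like RNA sensors to the interferon induction pathway, and it is a known target of cleavage by hepaciviral proteases as a means of immune evasion. The associated publication concerns convergent evolution of escape from hepaciviral antagonism in primates, which suggests that this construct serves as one species ortholog in a comparative panel. In such a panel, tagged MAVS proteins from different primates would be expressed in cultured cells to compare their susceptibility to viral antagonism and their signaling activity. The record does not spell out the specific assays performed with this plasmid.
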