Addgene plasmid #45362: pMP43-2
Depositing lab: Harmit Malik. Depositing organization: Fred Hutchinson Cancer Center. Publication: Convergent evolution of escape from hepaciviral antagonism in primates. Patel MR, Loo YM, Horner SM, Gale M Jr, Malik HS. PLoS Biol. 2012;10(3):e1001282. doi: 10.1371/journal.pbio.1001282. Epub 2012 Mar 13. PubMed 22427742.
Backbone
  Vector backbone: pFLAG-CMV2
  Backbone size w/o insert (bp): 4700
  Total vector size (bp): 6300
  Vector type: Mammalian Expression
Growth in bacteria
  Bacterial resistance: Ampicillin, 100 μg/mL
  Growth temperature: 37°C
  Growth strain: DH5alpha
  Copy number: Unknown
Gene/Insert
  Gene/Insert name: MAVS
  Species: Pan troglodytes (chimpanzee)
  Insert size (bp): 1623
  GenBank ID: KC415006.1
  Promoter: CMV
  Tag / fusion protein: FLAG (N terminal on backbone)
  Cloning method: Restriction Enzyme; 5′ cloning site HindIII (not destroyed); 3′ cloning site BglII (not destroyed)
  Sequencing primers: 5′ gacgcaaatgggcggtaggcgtg; 3′ gacaaggctggtgggcactggag
Terms and licenses: Academic/Nonprofit Terms; Industry Terms: Not Available to Industry
How to cite: pMP43-2 was a gift from Harmit Malik (Addgene plasmid # 45362 ; http://n2t.net/addgene:45362 ; RRID:Addgene_45362)
